>Addgene plasmid #138413 | PB Neo* PB | addgene full sequence | sequence record 316185 | Addgene NGS Result
GGGTAGGGGAGGCGCTTTTCCCAAGGCAGTCTGGAGCATGCGCTTTAGCAGCCCCGCTGGGCACTTGGCG
CTACACAAGTGGCCTCTGGCCTCGCACACATTCCACATCCACCGGTAGGCGCCAACCGGCTCCGTTCTTT
GGTGGCCCCTTCGCGCCACCTTCTACTCCTCCCCTAGTCAGGAAGTTCCCCCCCGCCCCGCAGCTCGCGT
CGTGCAGGACGTGACAAATGGAAGTAGCACGTCTCACTAGTCTCGTGCAGATGGACAGCACCGCTGAGCA
ATGGAAGCGGGTAGGCCTTTGGGGCAGCGGCCAATAGCAGCTTTGCTCCTTCGCTTTCTGGGCTCAGAGG
CTGGGAAGGGGTGGGTCCGGGGGCGGGCTCAGGGGCGGGCTCAGGGGCGGGGCGGGCGCCCGAAGGTCCT
CCGGAGGCCCGGCATTCTGCACGCTTCAAAAGCGCACGTCTGCCGCGCTGTTCTCCTCTTCCTCATCTCC
GGGCCTTTCGACCTGCAGCCTGTTGACAATTAATCATCGGCATAGTATATCGGCATAGTATAATACGACA
AGGTGAGGAACTAAACCATGGGATCGGCCATTGAACAAGATGGATTGCACGCAGGTTCTCCGGCCGCTTG
GGTGGAGAGGCTATTCGGCTATGACTGGGCACAACAGACAATCGGCTGCTCTGATGCCGCCGTGTTCCGG
CTGTCAGCGCAGGGGCGCCCGGTTCTTTTTGTCAAGACCGACCTGTCCGGTGCCCTGAATGAACTGCAGG
ACGAGGCAGCGCGGCTATCGTGGCTGGCCACGACGGGCGTTCCTTGCGCAGCTGTGCTCGACGTTGTCAC
TGAAGCGGGAAGGGACTGGCTGCTATTGGGCGAAGTGCCGGGGCAGGATCTCCTGTCATCTCACCTTGCT
CCTGCCGAGAAAGTATCCATCATGGCTGATGCAATGCGGCGGCTGCATACGCTTGATCCGGCTACCTGCC
CATTCGACCACCAAGCGAAACATCGCATCGAGCGAGCACGTACTCGGATGGAAGCCGGTCTTGTCGATCA
GGATGATCTGGACGAAGAGCATCAGGGGCTCGCGCCAGCCGAACTGTTCGCCAGGCTCAAGGCGCGCATG
CCCGACGGCGATGATCTCGTCGTGACCCATGGCGATGCCTGCTTGCCGAATATCATGGTGGAAAATGGCC
GCTTTTCTGGATTCATCGACTGTGGCCGGCTGGGTGTGGCGGACCGCTATCAGGACATAGCGTTGGCTAC
CCGTGATATTGCTGAAGAGCTTGGCGGCGAATGGGCTGACCGCTTCCTCGTGCTTTACGGTATCGCCGCT
CCCGATTCGCAGCGCATCGCCTTCTATCGCCTTCTTGACGAGTTCTTCTGAGGGGATCAATTCTCTAGAG
CTCGCTGATCAGCCTCGACTGTGCCTTCTAGTTGCCAGCCATCTGTTGTTTGCCCCTCCCCCGTGCCTTC
CTTGACCCTGGAAGGTGCCACTCCCACTGTCCTTTCCTAATAAAATGAGGAAATTGCATCGCATTGTCTG
AGTAGGTGTCATTCTATTCTGGGGGGTGGGGTGGGGCAGGACAGCAAGGGGGAGGATTGGGAAGACAATA
GCAGGCATGCTGGGGATGCGGTGGGCTCTATGGCTTCTGAGGCGGAAAGAACCAGCTGGGGCTCGACTAG
AGCTTGCGGAACCCTTCGAACATGCGTCAATTTTACGCAGACTATCTTTCTAGGGTTAAATCAGTCAGGT
ACATAATGGATCCACTAGTTCTAGAGCGGCCGCCACCGCGGTGGAGCTCCAGCTTTTGTTCCCTTTAGTG
AGGGTTAATTTCGAGCTTGGCGTAATCATGGTCATAGCTGTTTCCTGTGTGAAATTGTTATCCGCTCACA
ATTCCACACAACATACGAGCCGGAAGCATAAAGTGTAAAGCCTGGGGTGCCTAATGAGTGAGCTAACTCA
CATTAATTGCGTTGCGCTCACTGCCCGCTTTCCAGTCGGGAAACCTGTCGTGCCAGCTGCATTAATGAAT
CGGCCAACGCGCGGGGAGAGGCGGTTTGCGTATTGGGCGCTCTTCCGCTTCCTCGCTCACTGACTCGCTG
CGCTCGGTCGTTCGGCTGCGGCGAGCGGTATCAGCTCACTCAAAGGCGGTAATACGGTTATCCACAGAAT
CAGGGGATAACGCAGGAAAGAACATGTGAGCAAAAGGCCAGCAAAAGGCCAGGAACCGTAAAAAGGCCGC
GTTGCTGGCGTTTTTCCATAGGCTCCGCCCCCCTGACGAGCATCACAAAAATCGACGCTCAAGTCAGAGG
TGGCGAAACCCGACAGGACTATAAAGATACCAGGCGTTTCCCCCTGGAAGCTCCCTCGTGCGCTCTCCTG
TTCCGACCCTGCCGCTTACCGGATACCTGTCCGCCTTTCTCCCTTCGGGAAGCGTGGCGCTTTCTCATAG
CTCACGCTGTAGGTATCTCAGTTCGGTGTAGGTCGTTCGCTCCAAGCTGGGCTGTGTGCACGAACCCCCC
GTTCAGCCCGACCGCTGCGCCTTATCCGGTAACTATCGTCTTGAGTCCAACCCGGTAAGACACGACTTAT
CGCCACTGGCAGCAGCCACTGGTAACAGGATTAGCAGAGCGAGGTATGTAGGCGGTGCTACAGAGTTCTT
GAAGTGGTGGCCTAACTACGGCTACACTAGAAGAACAGTATTTGGTATCTGCGCTCTGCTGAAGCCAGTT
ACCTTCGGAAAAAGAGTTGGTAGCTCTTGATCCGGCAAACAAACCACCGCTGGTAGCGGTGGTTTTTTTG
TTTGCAAGCAGCAGATTACGCGCAGAAAAAAAGGATCTCAAGAAGATCCTTTGATCTTTTCTACGGGGTC
TGACGCTCAGTGGAACGAAAACTCACGTTAAGGGATTTTGGTCATGAGATTATCAAAAAGGATCTTCACC
TAGATCCTTTTAAATTAAAAATGAAGTTTTAAATCAATCTAAAGTATATATGAGTAAACTTGGTCTGACA
GTTACCAATGCTTAATCAGTGAGGCACCTATCTCAGCGATCTGTCTATTTCGTTCATCCATAGTTGCCTG
ACTCCCCGTCGTGTAGATAACTACGATACGGGAGGGCTTACCATCTGGCCCCAGTGCTGCAATGATACCG
CGAGACCCACGCTCACCGGCTCCAGATTTATCAGCAATAAACCAGCCAGCCGGAAGGGCCGAGCGCAGAA
GTGGTCCTGCAACTTTATCCGCCTCCATCCAGTCTATTAATTGTTGCCGGGAAGCTAGAGTAAGTAGTTC
GCCAGTTAATAGTTTGCGCAACGTTGTTGCCATTGCTACAGGCATCGTGGTGTCACGCTCGTCGTTTGGT
ATGGCTTCATTCAGCTCCGGTTCCCAACGATCAAGGCGAGTTACATGATCCCCCATGTTGTGCAAAAAAG
CGGTTAGCTCCTTCGGTCCTCCGATCGTTGTCAGAAGTAAGTTGGCCGCAGTGTTATCACTCATGGTTAT
GGCAGCACTGCATAATTCTCTTACTGTCATGCCATCCGTAAGATGCTTTTCTGTGACTGGTGAGTACTCA
ACCAAGTCATTCTGAGAATAGTGTATGCGGCGACCGAGTTGCTCTTGCCCGGCGTCAATACGGGATAATA
CCGCGCCACATAGCAGAACTTTAAAAGTGCTCATCATTGGAAAACGTTCTTCGGGGCGAAAACTCTCAAG
GATCTTACCGCTGTTGAGATCCAGTTCGATGTAACCCACTCGTGCACCCAACTGATCTTCAGCATCTTTT
ACTTTCACCAGCGTTTCTGGGTGAGCAAAAACAGGAAGGCAAAATGCCGCAAAAAAGGGAATAAGGGCGA
CACGGAAATGTTGAATACTCATACTCTTCCTTTTTCAATATTATTGAAGCATTTATCAGGGTTATTGTCT
CATGAGCGGATACATATTTGAATGTATTTAGAAAAATAAACAAATAGGGGTTCCGCGCACATTTCCCCGA
AAAGTGCCACCTAAATTGTAAGCGTTAATATTTTGTTAAAATTCGCGTTAAATTTTTGTTAAATCAGCTC
ATTTTTTAACCAATAGGCCGAAATCGGCAAAATCCCTTATAAATCAAAAGAATAGACCGAGATAGGGT
[37 nt withheld, positions 4129-4165]
AAAGAACGTGGACTCCAACGTCAAAGG
[49 nt withheld, positions 4193-4241]
T
[91 nt withheld, positions 4243-4333]
G
[124 nt withheld, positions 4335-4458]
CCCATTCGCCATTCAGGCTGCGCAACTGTTGGGAAGGGCGATCGGTGCGGGCCTCTTCGCTATTACGCCA
GCTGGCGAAAGGGGGATGTGCTGCAAGGCGATTAAGTTGGGTAACGCCAGGGTTTTCCCAGTCACGACGT
TGTAAAACGACGGCCAGTGAATTGTAATACGACTCACTATAGGGCGAATTGGGTACCGGGCCCCCCCTCG
AGGTCGACGGTATCGATAAGCTTGATATCGAATTCCTTAACCCTAGAAAGATAATCATATTGTGACGTAC
GTTAAAGATAATCATGCGTAAAATTGACGCATGAGGTCTGAAGAGGAGTTTACGTCCAGCCAAGCTAGCT
TGGCTGCAGGTCGTCGAAATTCTACC
Features (pLannotate 1.2.2; 18 found; start..end, strand, type, name):
      1..500     +  promoter       PGK promoter: mouse phosphoglycerate kinase 1 promoter
    512..559     +  promoter       EM7 promoter: synthetic bacterial promoter&nbsp
    578..1381    +  CDS            NeoR/KanR: aminoglycoside phosphotransferase from Tn5; aph(3')-II (or nptII); confers resistance to neomycin, kanamycin, and G418 (Geneticin®)
   1419..1643    +  polyA_signal   bGH poly(A) signal: bovine growth hormone polyadenylation signal
   1647..1668    +  promoter       SV40 promoter (fragment): SV40 enhancer and early promoter
   1758..1799    -  misc_feature   MCS (fragment): pBluescript multiple cloning site
   1812..1830    -  promoter       T3 promoter: promoter for bacteriophage T3 RNA polymerase
   1875..1891    -  protein_bind   lac operator: The lac repressor binds to the lac operator to inhibit transcription in E. coli. This inhibition can be relieved by adding lactose or isopropyl-β-D-thiogalactopyranoside (IPTG). lac repressor encoded by lacI
   1899..1929    -  promoter       lac promoter: promoter for the E. coli lac operon
   1944..1965    -  protein_bind   CAP binding site: CAP binding activates transcription in the presence of cAMP. E. coli catabolite activator protein
   1978..2070    -  CDS            lacI (fragment): lac repressor; lacI; The lac repressor binds to the lac operator to inhibit transcription in E. coli. This inhibition can be relieved by adding lactose or isopropyl-β-D-thiogalactopyranoside (IPTG).
   2253..2841    -  rep_origin     ori: high-copy-number ColE1/pMB1/pBR322/pUC origin of replication
   3012..3872    -  CDS            AmpR: β-lactamase; bla; confers resistance to ampicillin, carbenicillin, and related antibiotics
   3873..3977    -  promoter       AmpR promoter: bla
   4030..4458    -  rep_origin     f1 ori (sequence partly withheld): f1 bacteriophage origin of replication; arrow indicates direction of (+) strand synthesis
   4463..4620    -  CDS            lacZα (fragment): LacZα fragment of β-galactosidase; lacZ fragment
   4623..4641    +  promoter       T7 promoter: promoter for bacteriophage T7 RNA polymerase
   4650..4705    -  misc_feature   MCS (fragment): pBluescript multiple cloning site
