[The description below was written by a language model from this plasmid's Addgene catalogue record and pLannotate feature annotations shown in this document.]
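Description:
PB Neo* PB is a pBluescript-based plasmid of about 4.8 kb that carries a positive selection cassette flanked by minimal piggyBac inverted terminal repeats. It is intended as a building block for mouse gene-targeting vectors. It is maintained in E. coli at high copy through a ColE1/pUC-type origin and selected with ampicillin via the β-lactamase gene. The backbone also retains the f1 phage origin, T7 and T3 promoters, lac regulatory elements and remnants of the pBluescript polylinker and lacZα.

The cassette places the mouse Pgk1 promoter and the synthetic bacterial EM7 promoter in tandem upstream of a Tn5-derived aminoglycoside phosphotransferase coding sequence, followed by the bovine growth hormone polyadenylation signal. This dual-promoter arrangement lets the same gene confer G418 resistance in mammalian cells and, as is typical of such cassettes, kanamycin resistance in bacteria, which is useful for recombineering-style vector construction. The Neo* allele carries a glutamate-to-aspartate substitution (residue 185, corresponding to 182 in the original numbering) that reduces enzyme activity. The depositor notes that cells may therefore need higher expression of the mutant protein to survive a given G418 dose, which could influence targeting efficiency in mouse embryonic stem cells.

The plasmid was derived from an FRT-flanked Neo parent by replacing the FRT sites with 5' and 3' piggyBac ITRs. In general, such repeats allow piggyBac transposase to excise the intervening DNA, so the marker could be removed after selection. The automated feature table does not annotate the ITRs, which presumably lie in the unannotated stretches bordering the cassette.
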