Addgene plasmid #138413: PB Neo* PB
Purpose: Minimal piggyBac ITR-flanked pPgk-pEM7-Neo*-bpA positive selection cassette
Depositing lab: Mario Capecchi. Depositing organization: University of Utah.
Backbone
  Vector backbone: pBluescript
  Backbone manufacturer: Stratagene
  Vector type: Mammalian Expression, Bacterial Expression, Mouse Targeting ; piggyBac
  Selectable markers: Neomycin (select with G418)
Growth in bacteria
  Bacterial resistance: Ampicillin, 100 μg/mL
  Growth temperature: 30°C
  Growth strain: DH10B
  Copy number: High Copy
Gene/Insert
  Gene/Insert name: Neo*
  Species: Synthetic
Resource information
  A portion of this plasmid was derived from a plasmid made by: The parental plasmid pFNF is derived from plasmid PL451 from Neal Copeland.
Terms and licenses: Academic/Nonprofit Terms; Industry Terms: Not Available to Industry
Depositor comments: The FRT sites in plasmid pFNF #22687 were replaced by 5' and 3' piggyBac ITR sequences. The Neo* coding sequence has an E to D mutation at residue 185 corresponding to the original residue 182 (see Yenofsky et al., 1990, https://doi.org/10.1073/pnas.87.9.3435) Its reduced activity could mean that the cell would have to have higher level of the mutant protein expressed in order to achieve drug resistance at the same G418 dose. This could be relevant to mouse embryonic stem cell gene targeting efficiency (also see Hanson and Sedivy, 1995, https://doi.org/10.1128/mcb.15.1.45)
How to cite: PB Neo* PB was a gift from Mario Capecchi (Addgene plasmid # 138413 ; http://n2t.net/addgene:138413 ; RRID:Addgene_138413)
